>Addgene plasmid #241816 | pRP-B-catenin-V5-LgBiT | addgene full sequence | sequence record 482208 | Addgene NGS Result
TAAGAAACCATTATTATCATGACATTAACCTATAAAAATAGGCGTATCACGAGGCCCTTTCGTCGGCGCG
CCGCGGCCGCCAACTTTGTATAGAAAAGTTGTAGTTATTAATAGTAATCAATTACGGGGTCATTAGTTCA
TAGCCCATATATGGAGTTCCGCGTTACATAACTTACGGTAAATGGCCCGCCTGGCTGACCGCCCAACGAC
CCCCGCCCATTGACGTCAATAATGACGTATGTTCCCATAGTAACGCCAATAGGGACTTTCCATTGACGTC
AATGGGTGGAGTATTTACGGTAAACTGCCCACTTGGCAGTACATCAAGTGTATCATATGCCAAGTACGCC
CCCTATTGACGTCAATGACGGTAAATGGCCCGCCTGGCATTATGCCCAGTACATGACCTTATGGGACTTT
CCTACTTGGCAGTACATCTACGTATTAGTCATCGCTATTACCATGGTGATGCGGTTTTGGCAGTACATCA
ATGGGCGTGGATAGCGGTTTGACTCACGGGGATTTCCAAGTCTCCACCCCATTGACGTCAATGGGAGTTT
GTTTTGGCACCAAAATCAACGGGACTTTCCAAAATGTCGTAACAACTCCGCCCCATTGACGCAAATGGGC
GGTAGGCGTGTACGGTGGGAGGTCTATATAAGCAGAGCTGGTTTAGTGAACCGTCAGATCCAAGTTTGTA
CAAAAAAGCAGGCTGCCACCATGGCTACTCAAGCTGATTTGATGGAGTTGGACATGGCCATGGAACCAGA
CAGAAAAGCGGCTGTTAGTCACTGGCAGCAACAGTCTTACCTGGACTCTGGAATCCATTCTGGTGCCACT
ACCACAGCTCCTTCTCTGAGTGGTAAAGGCAATCCTGAGGAAGAGGATGTGGATACCTCCCAAGTCCTGT
ATGAGTGGGAACAGGGATTTTCTCAGTCCTTCACTCAAGAACAAGTAGCTGATATTGATGGACAGTATGC
AATGACTCGAGCTCAGAGGGTACGAGCTGCTATGTTCCCTGAGACATTAGATGAGGGCATGCAGATCCCA
TCTACACAGTTTGATGCTGCTCATCCCACTAATGTCCAGCGTTTGGCTGAACCATCACAGATGCTGAAA
[1614 nt withheld, positions 1120-2733]
AAACGGCTTTCAGTTGAGCTGACCAGCTCTCTCTTCAGAACAGAGCCAATGGCTTGGAATGAGACTGCTG
ATCTTGGACTTGATATTGGTGCCCAGGGAGAACCCCTTGGATATCGCCAGGATGATCCTAGCTATCGTTC
TTTTCACTCTGGTGGATATGGCCAGGATGCCTTGGGTATGGACCCCATGATGGAACATGAGATGGGTGGC
CACCACCCTGGTGCTGACTATCCAGTTGATGGGCTGCCAGATCTGGGGCATGCCCAGGACCTCATGGATG
GGCTGCCTCCAGGTGACAGCAATCAGCTGGCCTGGTTTGATACTGACCTGTCTGGTGGCGGAGGCTCGGG
CGGAGGTGGGTCGGGTGGCGGCGGATCAGGTAAGCCTATCCCTAACCCTCTCCTCGGTCTCGATTCTACG
TCTGGTGGCGGAGGCTCGGGCGGAGGTGGGTCGGGTGGCGGCGGATCAATGGTGTTCACCCTGGAGGACT
TCGTGGGCGACTGGGAGCAGACCGCCGCCTACAACCTGGACCAGGTGCTGGAGCAGGGCGGCGTGAGCAG
CCTGCTGCAGAACCTGGCCGTGAGCGTGACCCCCATCCAGAGAATCGTGAGAAGCGGCGAGAACGCCCTG
AAGATCGACATCCACGTGATCATCCCCTACGAGGGCCTGAGCGCCGACCAGATGGCCCAGATCGAGGAGG
TGTTCAAGGTGGTGTACCCCGTGGACGACCACCACTTCAAGGTGATCCTGCCCTACGGCACCCTGGTGAT
CGACGGCGTGACCCCCAACATGCTGAACTACTTCGGCAGACCCTACGAGGGCATCGCCGTGTTCGACGGC
AAGAAGATCACCGTGACCGGCACCCTGTGGAACGGCAACAAGATCATCGACGAGAGACTGATCACCCCCG
ACGGCAGCATGCTGTTCAGAGTGACCATCAACAGCTAAACCCAGCTTTCTTGTACAAAGTGGTGATGGCC
GGCCGCTTCGAGCAGACATGATAAGATACATTGATGAGTTTGGACAAACCACAACTAGAATGCAGTGAAA
AAAATGCTTTATTTGTGAAATTTGTGATGCTATTGCTTTATTTGTAACCATTATAAGCTGCAATAAACAA
GTTAACAACAACAATTGCATTCATTTTATGTTTCAGGTTCAGGGGGAGGTGTGGGAGGTTTTTTAAAGCA
AGTAAAACCTCTACAAATGTGGTAGCGGCCGCGGCGCTCTTCCGCTTCCTCGCTCACTGACTCGCTGCGC
TCGGTCGTTCGGCTGCGGCGAGCGGTATCAGCTCACTCAAAGGCGGTAATACGGTTATCCACAGAATCAG
GGGATAACGCAGGAAAGAACATGTGAGCAAAAGGCCAGCAAAAGGCCAGGAACCGTAAAAAGGCCGCGTT
GCTGGCGTTTTTCCATAGGCTCCGCCCCCCTGACGAGCATCACAAAAATCGACGCTCAAGTCAGAGGTGG
CGAAACCCGACAGGACTATAAAGATACCAGGCGTTTCCCCCTGGAAGCTCCCTCGTGCGCTCTCCTGTTC
CGACCCTGCCGCTTACCGGATACCTGTCCGCCTTTCTCTCTTCGGGAAGCGTGGCGCTTTCTCATAGCTC
ACGCTGTAGGTATCTCAGTTCGGTGTAGGTCGTTCGCTCCAAGCTGGGCTGTGTGCACGAACCCCCCGTT
CAGCCCGACCGCTGCGCCTTATCCGGTAACTATCGTCTTGAGTCCAACCCGGTAAGACACGACTTATCGC
CACTGGCAGCAGCCACTGGTAACAGGATTAGCAGAGCGAGGTATGTAGGCGGTGCTACAGAGTTCTTGAA
GTGGTGGCCTAACTACGGCTACACTAGAAGAACAGTATTTGGTATCTGCGCTCTGCTGAAGCCAGTTACC
TTCGGAAAAAGAGTTGGTAGCTCTTGATCCGGCAAACAAACCACCGCTGGTAGCGGTGGTTTTTTTGTTT
GCAAGCAGCAGATTACGCGCAGAAAAAAAGGATCTCAAGAAGATCCTTTGATCTTTTCTACGGGGTCTGA
CGCTCAGTGGAACGAAAACTCACGTTAAGGGATTTTGGTCATGAGATTATCAAAAAGGATCTTCACCTAG
ATCCTTTTAAATTAAAAATGAAGTTTTAAATCAATCTAAAGTATATATGAGTAAACTTGGTCTGACAGTT
ACCAATGCTTAATCAGTGAGGCACCTATCTCAGCGATCTGTCTATTTCGTTCATCCATAGTTGCCTGACT
CCCCGTCGTGTAGATAACTACGATACGGGAGGGCTTACCATCTGGCCCCAGTGCTGCAATGATACCGCGA
GACCCACGCTCACCGGCTCCAGATTTATCAGCAATAAACCAGCCAGCCGGAAGGGCCGAGCGCAGAAGTG
GTCCTGCAACTTTATCCGCCTCCATCCAGTCTATTAATTGTTGCCGGGAAGCTAGAGTAAGTAGTTCGCC
AGTTAATAGTTTGCGCAACGTTGTTGCCATTGCTACAGGCATCGTGGTGTCACGCTCGTCGTTTGGTATG
GCTTCATTCAGCTCCGGTTCCCAACGATCAAGGCGAGTTACATGATCCCCCATGTTGTGCAAAAAAGCGG
TTAGCTCCTTCGGTCCTCCGATCGTTGTCAGAAGTAAGTTGGCCGCAGTGTTATCACTCATGGTTATGGC
AGCACTGCATAATTCTCTTACTGTCATGCCATCCGTAAGATGCTTTTCTGTGACTGGTGAGTACTCAACC
AAGTCATTCTGAGAATAGTGTATGCGGCGACCGAGTTGCTCTTGCCCGGCGTCAATACGGGATAATACCG
CGCCACATAGCAGAACTTTAAAAGTGCTCATCATTGGAAAACGTTCTTCGGGGCGAAAACTCTCAAGGAT
CTTACCGCTGTTGAGATCCAGTTCGATGTAACCCACTCGTGCACCCAACTGATCTTCAGCATCTTTTACT
TTCACCAGCGTTTCTGGGTGAGCAAAAACAGGAAGGCAAAATGCCGCAAAAAAGGGAATAAGGGCGACAC
GGAAATGTTGAATACTCATACTCTTCCTTTTTCAATATTATTGAAGCATTTATCAGGGTTATTGTCTCAT
GAGCGGATACATATTTGAATGTATTTAGAAAAATAAACAAATAGGGGTTCCGCGCACATTTCCCCGAAAA
GTGCCACCTGACGTC
Features (pLannotate 1.2.2; 13 found; start..end, strand, type, name):
     81..101     +  protein_bind   attB4: mutant version of attB; core recombination site for the Gateway® BP reaction BP Clonase™
    162..465     +  enhancer       CMV enhancer: human cytomegalovirus immediate early enhancer
    466..669     +  promoter       CMV promoter: human cytomegalovirus (CMV) immediate early promoter
    691..711     +  protein_bind   attB1: mutant version of attB; core recombination site for the Gateway® BP reaction BP Clonase™
    721..3063    +  CDS            β-catenin (sequence partly withheld): human cadherin-associated protein that also plays a role in the canonical Wnt signaling pathway; Homo sapiens CTNNB1; also known as catenin beta-1
   3112..3153    +  CDS            V5 tag: epitope tag from simian virus 5
   3202..3675    +  CDS            LUCI_OPLGR (fragment): Experimental evidence at protein level: Swiss-Prot protein existence level 1. Catalytic subunit of oplophorus-luciferin 2-monooxygenase. Oxidoreductase that converts coelenterazine (the oplophorus luciferin) to coelenteramide under emission of blue light with a maximum at 454 nm. Is also active with bisdeoxycoelenterazine. From Oplophorus gracilirostris (Luminous shrimp).
   3682..3706    -  protein_bind   attB2: mutant version of attB; recombination site for the Gateway® BP reaction BP Clonase™
   3735..3856    -  polyA_signal   SV40 poly(A) signal: SV40 polyadenylation signal
   3879..3947    -  CDS            large T antigen (fragment): large T antigen from SV40 (simian virus 40)
   4143..4731    -  rep_origin     ori: high-copy-number ColE1/pMB1/pBR322/pUC origin of replication
   4902..5762    -  CDS            AmpR: β-lactamase; bla; confers resistance to ampicillin, carbenicillin, and related antibiotics
   5763..5867    -  promoter       AmpR promoter: bla
