[The description below was written by a language model from this plasmid's Addgene catalogue record and pLannotate feature annotations shown in this document.]
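Description:
pRP-B-catenin-V5-LgBiT is a mammalian expression plasmid of about 5.9 kb built on the commercial pRP backbone. It is propagated in E. coli through a high-copy ColE1/pUC-type origin and selected with ampicillin via a β-lactamase gene driven by its own bla promoter. No mammalian selection marker is annotated, so the plasmid appears suited to transient transfection rather than drug-selected stable expression. Gateway-type attB4, attB1 and attB2 sites flank the promoter and coding modules, reflecting the recombination-based modular assembly used to build the vector.

The expression cassette uses the human cytomegalovirus immediate early enhancer and promoter to drive a single open reading frame encoding human β-catenin (CTNNB1), the cadherin-associated protein that also acts as the transcriptional effector of canonical Wnt signaling. The β-catenin coding sequence is followed in the same orientation by a V5 epitope tag and then by a fragment of the Oplophorus gracilirostris luciferase catalytic subunit, which corresponds to LgBiT, the large subunit of the split NanoLuc-derived luciferase. Both tags therefore sit at the C-terminus of β-catenin. An SV40 polyadenylation signal lies downstream of the cassette, and the short adjacent large T antigen fragment is most likely a carry-over of that SV40 region.

LgBiT alone has little activity but reconstitutes a luminescent enzyme when it pairs with the small HiBiT peptide. The stated purpose is expression of tagged β-catenin for use with the HiBiT system, for example for luminescence-based readouts with a HiBiT-tagged partner, while the V5 tag allows detection or immunoprecipitation with antibodies. The associated work concerns β-catenin interactions in Wnt signaling.
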