Addgene plasmid #241816: pRP-B-catenin-V5-LgBiT
Purpose: Expresses V5-tagged and LgBiT-tagged B-catenin for use with the Promega HiBiT system
Depositing lab: Ethan Lee. Depositing organization: Vanderbilt University. Publication: The TRIP12 E3 ligase induces SWI/SNF component BRG1-beta-catenin interaction to promote Wnt signaling. Kassel S, Yuan K, Bunnag N, Neitzel LR, Lu W, Schwarzkopf A, Maines B, Loberg MA, Xu G, Adams A, McCray AD, Cho A, Rockouski M, Orton G, Goldsmith L, Aronno MMA, Spencer ZT, Khan OM, Ye F, Williams C, Lebensohn AM, Rohatgi R, Wang X, Weiss VL, Hong CC, Kettenbach AN, Robbins DJ, Ahmed Y, Lee E. Nat Commun. 2025 Jun 5;16(1):5248. doi: 10.1038/s41467-025-60535-5. PubMed 40473626.
Backbone
  Vector backbone: pRP
  Backbone manufacturer: VectorBuilder
  Vector type: Mammalian Expression
Growth in bacteria
  Bacterial resistance: Ampicillin, 100 μg/mL
  Growth temperature: 37°C
  Growth strain: DH5alpha
  Copy number: Unknown
Gene/Insert
  Gene/Insert name: B-catenin (alt names: EVR7; CTNNB; armadillo)
  Species: H. sapiens (human)
  Tag / fusion protein: V5; LgBiT
Terms and licenses: Academic/Nonprofit Terms; Industry Terms: Not Available to Industry
How to cite: pRP-B-catenin-V5-LgBiT was a gift from Ethan Lee (Addgene plasmid # 241816 ; http://n2t.net/addgene:241816 ; RRID:Addgene_241816)
